Addgene plasmid #188659: FRB-GFP-Gab2(Y604F/Y634F)
Purpose: FRB coupled to GFP tagged Gab2 with Shp2 binding sites mutated to Phe
Depositing lab: Andrei Karginov. Depositing organization: University of Illinois at Chicago. Publication: Dissecting protein tyrosine phosphatase signaling by engineered chemogenetic control of its activity. Fauser J, Huyot V, Matsche J, Szynal BN, Alexeev Y, Kota P, Karginov AV. J Cell Biol. 2022 Aug 1;221(8). pii: 213352. doi: 10.1083/jcb.202111066. Epub 2022 Jul 13. PubMed 35829702.
Backbone
  Vector backbone: pEGFP-C1
  Backbone size w/o insert (bp): 4000
  Total vector size (bp): 6995
  Vector type: Mammalian Expression
  Selectable markers: Neomycin (select with G418)
Growth in bacteria
  Bacterial resistance: Kanamycin, 50 μg/mL
  Growth temperature: 37°C
  Growth strain: DH5alpha
  Copy number: Unknown
Gene/Insert
  Gene/Insert name: GRB associated binding protein 2 (alt name: Gab2)
  Species: M. musculus (mouse)
  Insert size (bp): 2000
  Mutation: Y604F and Y634F
  Entrez Gene: Gab2 (a.k.a. D130058I17Rik, p97)
  Promoter: CMV
  Tag / fusion protein: GFP (N terminal on backbone); FRB (N terminal on insert)
  Cloning method: Restriction Enzyme; 5′ cloning site XhoI (unknown if destroyed); 3′ cloning site BamHI (unknown if destroyed)
  Sequencing primers: 5′ CGCAAATGGGCGGTAGGCGTG; 3′ GAAATTTGTGATGCTATTGC
Terms and licenses: Academic/Nonprofit Terms; Industry Terms: Not Available to Industry
How to cite: FRB-GFP-Gab2(Y604F/Y634F) was a gift from Andrei Karginov (Addgene plasmid # 188659 ; http://n2t.net/addgene:188659 ; RRID:Addgene_188659)
