[The description below was written by a language model from this plasmid's Addgene catalogue record and pLannotate feature annotations shown in this document.]
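Description:
FRB-GFP-Gab2(Y604F/Y634F) is a mammalian expression plasmid of about 7 kb built on the pEGFP-C1 backbone. It is propagated in E. coli from a high-copy ColE1/pUC-type origin and also carries an f1 phage origin. A single NeoR/KanR (Tn5 aminoglycoside phosphotransferase) gene serves both hosts. The bacterial bla-type promoter drives it for kanamycin selection, and the adjacent SV40 enhancer/early promoter drives it for G418 selection of transfected mammalian cells, with an HSV TK polyadenylation signal terminating the cassette. The short large T antigen, ble and bGH poly(A) fragments in the annotation are probably partial matches to backbone sequence rather than functional parts.

The payload is one open reading frame under the human CMV immediate-early enhancer and promoter, terminated by the SV40 poly(A) signal. Reading from the N-terminus, it encodes an FRB domain, EGFP, a remnant of the multiple cloning site, and mouse Gab2 (GRB2-associated binding protein 2), an adapter protein that acts downstream of many membrane receptors. The feature table annotates the FRB domain as the T2098L variant of the FKBP-rapamycin binding domain of FRAP, a form that accepts rapamycin analogues such as AP21967. Gab2 was cloned between XhoI and BamHI and carries Y604F and Y634F substitutions, which the record describes as replacing the Shp2 binding-site tyrosines with phenylalanine.

FRB heterodimerises with FKBP-tagged partners when rapamycin or an analogue is added, and EGFP allows the fusion to be visualised. The associated work concerns chemogenetic control of protein tyrosine phosphatase activity. The construct therefore appears to be a fluorescent Gab2 partner for inducible dimerisation that lacks native Shp2 docking, although the record does not state its exact experimental role.
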