Features (pLannotate 1.2.2; 16 found; start..end, strand, type, name):
     61..364     +  enhancer       CMV enhancer: human cytomegalovirus immediate early enhancer
    365..568     +  promoter       CMV promoter: human cytomegalovirus (CMV) immediate early promoter
    625..903     +  CDS            FRB*: T2098L mutant of FKBP-rapamycin binding domain of human FRAP binds synthetic ligands such as AP21967
    925..1636    +  CDS            EGFP (fragment): the original enhanced GFP (Yang et al., 1996) mammalian codon-optimized
   1636..1654    +  misc_feature   MCS (fragment): multiple cloning site
   1657..3654    +  CDS            Gab2: GAB2_MOUSE - Experimental evidence at protein level: Swiss-Prot protein existence level 1. Adapter protein which acts downstream of several membrane receptors including cytokine, antigen, hormone, cell matrix and growth factor receptors to regulate multiple signaling pathways. Regulates osteoclast differentiation mediating the TNFRSF11A/RANK signaling. In allergic response, it plays a role in mast cells activation and degranulation through PI-3-kinase regulation. Also involved in the regulation of cell proliferation and hematopoiesis. From Mus musculus (Mouse).
   3680..3764    +  CDS            large T antigen (fragment): large T antigen from SV40 (simian virus 40)
   3787..3908    +  polyA_signal   SV40 poly(A) signal: SV40 polyadenylation signal
   3942..4370    -  rep_origin     f1 ori (sequence partly withheld): f1 bacteriophage origin of replication; arrow indicates direction of (+) strand synthesis
   4397..4501    +  promoter       AmpR promoter: bla
   4503..4860    +  promoter       SV40 promoter: SV40 enhancer and early promoter
   4895..5689    +  CDS            NeoR/KanR: aminoglycoside phosphotransferase from Tn5; aph(3')-II (or nptII); confers resistance to neomycin, kanamycin, and G418 (Geneticin®)
   5710..5862    +  CDS            ble (fragment): BLE_KLEPN - Experimental evidence at protein level: Swiss-Prot protein existence level 1. Binding protein with a strong affinity to the bleomycin family of antibiotics. Binds to CL990; an antimitotic-antibiotic compound. From Klebsiella pneumoniae.
   5921..5968    +  polyA_signal   HSV TK poly(A) signal: herpes simplex virus thymidine kinase polyadenylation signal (Cole and Stacy, 1985)
   6059..6075    -  polyA_signal   bGH poly(A) signal (fragment): bovine growth hormone polyadenylation signal
   6297..6885    +  rep_origin     ori: high-copy-number ColE1/pMB1/pBR322/pUC origin of replication
>Addgene plasmid #188659 | FRB-GFP-Gab2(Y604F/Y634F) | addgene full sequence | sequence record 369578 | Addgene NGS Result
TAGTTATTAATAGTAATCAATTACGGGGTCATTAGTTCATAGCCCATATATGGAGTTCCGCGTTACATAA
CTTACGGTAAATGGCCCGCCTGGCTGACCGCCCAACGACCCCCGCCCATTGACGTCAATAATGACGTATG
TTCCCATAGTAACGCCAATAGGGACTTTCCATTGACGTCAATGGGTGGAGTATTTACGGTAAACTGCCCA
CTTGGCAGTACATCAAGTGTATCATATGCCAAGTACGCCCCCTATTGACGTCAATGACGGTAAATGGCCC
GCCTGGCATTATGCCCAGTACATGACCTTATGGGACTTTCCTACTTGGCAGTACATCTACGTATTAGTCA
TCGCTATTACCATGGTGATGCGGTTTTGGCAGTACATCAATGGGCGTGGATAGCGGTTTGACTCACGGGG
ATTTCCAAGTCTCCACCCCATTGACGTCAATGGGAGTTTGTTTTGGCACCAAAATCAACGGGACTTTCCA
AAATGTCGTAACAACTCCGCCCCATTGACGCAAATGGGCGGTAGGCGTGTACGGTGGGAGGTCTATATAA
GCAGAGCTGGTTTAGTGAACCGTCAGATCCGCTAGCGCTACCGGTCGCCACCATGGCTTCTAGAATCCTC
TGGCATGAGATGTGGCATGAAGGCCTGGAAGAGGCATCTCGTTTGTACTTTGGGGAAAGGAACGTGAAAG
GCATGTTTGAGGTGCTGGAGCCCTTGCATGCTATGATGGAACGGGGCCCCCAGACTCTGAAGGAAACATC
CTTTAATCAGGCCTATGGTCGAGATTTAATGGAGGCCCAAGAGTGGTGCAGGAAGTACATGAAATCAGGG
AATGTCAAGGACCTCCTCCAAGCCTGGGACCTCTATTATCATGTGTTCCGACGAATCTCAAAGACTAGTG
GTGGCAGTGGAACCAGCAAGGGCGAGGAGCTGTTCACCGGGGTGGTGCCCATCCTGGTCGAGCTGGACGG
CGACGTAAACGGCCACAAGTTCAGCGTGTCCGGCGAGGGCGAGGGCGATGCCACCTACGGCAAGCTGACC
CTGAAGTTCATCTGCACCACCGGCAAGCTGCCCGTGCCCTGGCCCACCCTCGTGACCACCCTGACCTACG
GCGTGCAGTGCTTCAGCCGCTACCCCGACCACATGAAGCAGCACGACTTCTTCAAGTCCGCCATGCCCGA
AGGCTACGTCCAGGAGCGCACCATCTTCTTCAAGGACGACGGCAACTACAAGACCCGCGCCGAGGTGAAG
TTCGAGGGCGACACCCTGGTGAACCGCATCGAGCTGAAGGGCATCGACTTCAAGGAGGACGGCAACATCC
TGGGGCACAAGCTGGAGTACAACTACAACAGCCACAACGTCTATATCATGGCCGACAAGCAGAAGAACGG
CATCAAGGTGAACTTCAAGATCCGCCACAACATCGAGGACGGCAGCGTGCAGCTCGCCGACCACTACCAG
CAGAACACCCCCATCGGCGACGGCCCCGTGCTGCTGCCCGACAACCACTACCTGAGCACCCAGTCCGCCC
TGAGCAAAGACCCCAACGAGAAGCGCGATCACATGGTCCTGCTGGAGTTCGTGACCGCCGCCGGGATCAC
TCTCGGCATGGGCGAGCTGTACAAGTCCGGACTCAGATCTCGAGGTATGAGCGGCGGCGGCGGCGACGAC
GTGGTGTGTACCGGCTGGCTGAGGAAATCGCCTCCCGAGAAGAAGTTGAGGCGCTATGCCTGGAAGAAAC
GCTGGTTTATACTTCGGAGTGGCCGAATGAGTGGAGATCCAGATGTTCTGGAATACTACAAGAATGAGCA
CTCCAAGAAACCCCTGCGGATCATCAACCTGAACTTGTGTGAGCAGGTGGATGCAGGCCTGACCTTCAAC
AAGAAAGAGCTGCAGGATAGTTTTGTGTTTGATATCAAGACCAGCGAGCGCACATTTTACCTGGTGGCTG
AGACAGAGGCTGACATGAATAAGTGGGTCCAGAGCATCTGCCAGATCTGCGGCTTCAATCAGGCTGAAGA
GAGCACAGACTCCCTGAGGAACCTTTCTTCAGCCAGTCATGGTCCCCGCTCTTCTCCAGCTGAGTTCAGC
TCCAGTCAGCACCTGCTCCGAGAACGGAAGTCCTCAGCCCCTTCACACTCTAGCCAGCCTACTTTATTCA
CGTTTGAGCCCCCTGTGTCAAGCCACATGCAGCCTACCTTGTCCACCAGTGCACCTCAGGAGTATCTCTA
CTTGCACCAGTGCATAAGCAGAAGGACAGAAAATGCAAGGAGTGCCAGCTTCTCTCAGGGCACCCGGCAG
AAGAGTGATACAGCTGTGCAAAAACTTGCCCAGAGCAATGGACACTGTATCAACGGCGTCGGAGGTCAAG
TCCATGGCTTCTATAGCCTTCCCAAGCCAAGCCGACACAATACAGAATTCAAAGACAGTACTTATGATCT
CCCACGGAGCCTGGCTTCCCATGGCCACACCAAGAGCAGCCTCACAGGGTCTGAGACTGATAACGAGGAT
GTGTACACCTTCAAGATGCCCAGCAACACCCTGTGTCGGGAACTTGGAGACCTCCTTGTGGACAATATGG
ATGTCCCAACCACTCCTCTCTCAGCCTACCAGATCCCTAGAACATTCACACTGGACAAGAACCACAATGC
CATGACAGTGGCCACTCCTGGAGATTCAGCCATAGCTCCCCCACCCCGGCCACCCAAGCCAAGTCAGGCA
GAAACATCTCAATGGGGCAGCATTCAGCAAAGACCTCCAATCAGCGAAAATAGCAGATCTGTAGCTGCTA
CTATCCCCAGGCGCAATACCCTCCCTGCAATGGACAACAGCCGACTCCATCGAGCTTCTTCCTGTGAGAC
CTACGAGTACCCGGCACGAGGCAGTGGGGAAAGTGCCAGCTGGTCTGCTGAACCTCCAGGAAAGACTGCC
GTAGGTCGATCAAATAGTGCCAGCTCTGATGACAACTACGTGCCCATGAACCCAGGTTCTTCTACCCTGC
TGGCTATGGAACGACCAGGGGACAACTCCCAGAGTGTCTACATCCCCATGAGCCCAGGACCCCATCACTT
TGACCCACTTGGCTACCCGTCCACAGCCCTTCCTATTCACAGAGGCCCCAGCCGAGGAAGTGAGATCCAG
CCACCCCCGGTCAACCGAAACCTCAAGCCTGACAGAAAAGCAAAGCCAACACCCCTTGACCTGAGAAACA
ACACTGTCATCGATGAGCTGCCCTTCAAGTCACCTGTCACCAAGTCTTGGTCCAGGATCAACAGCCACAC
CTTTAACTCCAGTTCCTCCCAGTACTGCCGTCCTATCTCCACACAGAGCATCACCAGCACAGACTCGGGA
GACAGTGAGGAGAACTATGTCCCTATGCAAAACCCAGTATCTGCATCCCCTGTTCCCAGTGGCACTAACA
GCCCAGCTCCAAAGAAGAGTACTGGCAGTGTGGATTTTCTCGCCCTGGACTTCCAGCCGGGCTCCCCAAG
CCCTCACCGCAAGCCATCCACATCATCTGTCACATCAGATGAGAAGGTAGACTTTGTCCAAGTGGATAAA
GAGAAGACCCAGGCCCTGCAGAACACCATGCAGGAGTGGACAGATGTGCGGCAGTCCTCCGAACCTTCCA
AGGGTGCCAAGCTGTAAGGATCCACCGGATCTAGATAACTGATCATAATCAGCCATACCACATTTGTAGA
GGTTTTACTTGCTTTAAAAAACCTCCAACACCTCCCCCTGAACCTGAAACATAAAATGAATGCAATTGTT
GTTGTTAACTTGTTTATTGCAGCTTATAATGGTTACAAATAAAGCAATAGCATCACAAATTTCACAAATA
AAGCATTTTTTTCACTGCATTCTAGTTGTGGTTTGTCCAAACTCATCAATGTATCTTAAGGCGTAAATTG
TAAGCGTTAATATTTTGTTAAAATTCGCGTTAAATTTTTGTTAAATCAGCTCATTTTTTAACCAATAGGC
CGAAATCGGCAAAATCCCTTATAAATCAAAAGAATAGACCGAGATAGGGT
[37 nt withheld, positions 4041-4077]
AAAGAACGTGGACTCCAACGTCAAAGG
[49 nt withheld, positions 4105-4153]
T
[91 nt withheld, positions 4155-4245]
G
[124 nt withheld, positions 4247-4370]
CAGGTGGCACTTTTCGGGGAAATGTGCGCGGAACCCCTATTTGTTTATTTTTCTAAATACATTCAAATAT
GTATCCGCTCATGAGACAATAACCCTGATAAATGCTTCAATAATATTGAAAAAGGAAGAGTCCTGAGGCG
GAAAGAACCAGCTGTGGAATGTGTGTCAGTTAGGGTGTGGAAAGTCCCCAGGCTCCCCAGCAGGCAGAAG
TATGCAAAGCATGCATCTCAATTAGTCAGCAACCAGGTGTGGAAAGTCCCCAGGCTCCCCAGCAGGCAGA
AGTATGCAAAGCATGCATCTCAATTAGTCAGCAACCATAGTCCCGCCCCTAACTCCGCCCATCCCGCCCC
TAACTCCGCCCAGTTCCGCCCATTCTCCGCCCCATGGCTGACTAATTTTTTTTATTTATGCAGAGGCCGA
GGCCGCCTCGGCCTCTGAGCTATTCCAGAAGTAGTGAGGAGGCTTTTTTGGAGGCCTAGGCTTTTGCAAA
GATCGATCAAGAGACAGGATGAGGATCGTTTCGCATGATTGAACAAGATGGATTGCACGCAGGTTCTCCG
GCCGCTTGGGTGGAGAGGCTATTCGGCTATGACTGGGCACAACAGACAATCGGCTGCTCTGATGCCGCCG
TGTTCCGGCTGTCAGCGCAGGGGCGCCCGGTTCTTTTTGTCAAGACCGACCTGTCCGGTGCCCTGAATGA
ACTGCAAGACGAGGCAGCGCGGCTATCGTGGCTGGCCACGACGGGCGTTCCTTGCGCAGCTGTGCTCGAC
GTTGTCACTGAAGCGGGAAGGGACTGGCTGCTATTGGGCGAAGTGCCGGGGCAGGATCTCCTGTCATCTC
ACCTTGCTCCTGCCGAGAAAGTATCCATCATGGCTGATGCAATGCGGCGGCTGCATACGCTTGATCCGGC
TACCTGCCCATTCGACCACCAAGCGAAACATCGCATCGAGCGAGCACGTACTCGGATGGAAGCCGGTCTT
GTCGATCAGGATGATCTGGACGAAGAGCATCAGGGGCTCGCGCCAGCCGAACTGTTCGCCAGGCTCAAGG
CGAGCATGCCCGACGGCGAGGATCTCGTCGTGACCCATGGCGATGCCTGCTTGCCGAATATCATGGTGGA
AAATGGCCGCTTTTCTGGATTCATCGACTGTGGCCGGCTGGGTGTGGCGGACCGCTATCAGGACATAGCG
TTGGCTACCCGTGATATTGCTGAAGAGCTTGGCGGCGAATGGGCTGACCGCTTCCTCGTGCTTTACGGTA
TCGCCGCTCCCGATTCGCAGCGCATCGCCTTCTATCGCCTTCTTGACGAGTTCTTCTGAGCGGGACTCTG
GGGTTCGAAATGACCGACCAAGCGACGCCCAACCTGCCATCACGAGATTTCGATTCCACCGCCGCCTTCT
ATGAAAGGTTGGGCTTCGGAATCGTTTTCCGGGACGCCGGCTGGATGATCCTCCAGCGCGGGGATCTCAT
GCTGGAGTTCTTCGCCCACCCTAGGGGGAGGCTAACTGAAACACGGAAGGAGACAATACCGGAAGGAACC
CGCGCTATGACGGCAATAAAAAGACAGAATAAAACGCACGGTGTTGGGTCGTTTGTTCATAAACGCGGGG
TTCGGTCCCAGGGCTGGCACTCTGTCGATACCCCACCGAGACCCCATTGGGGCCAATACGCCCGCGTTTC
TTCCTTTTCCCCACCCCACCCCCCAAGTTCGGGTGAAGGCCCAGGGCTCGCAGCCAACGTCGGGGCGGCA
GGCCCTGCCATAGCCTCAGGTTACTCATATATACTTTAGATTGATTTAAAACTTCATTTTTAATTTAAAA
GGATCTAGGTGAAGATCCTTTTTGATAATCTCATGACCAAAATCCCTTAACGTGAGTTTTCGTTCCACTG
AGCGTCAGACCCCGTAGAAAAGATCAAAGGATCTTCTTGAGATCCTTTTTTTCTGCGCGTAATCTGCTGC
TTGCAAACAAAAAAACCACCGCTACCAGCGGTGGTTTGTTTGCCGGATCAAGAGCTACCAACTCTTTTTC
CGAAGGTAACTGGCTTCAGCAGAGCGCAGATACCAAATACTGTTCTTCTAGTGTAGCCGTAGTTAGGCCA
CCACTTCAAGAACTCTGTATCACCGCCTACATACCTCGCTCTGCTAATCCTGTTACCAGTGGCTGCTGCC
AGTGGCGATAAGTCGTGTCTTACCGGGTTGGACTCAAGACGATAGTTACCGGATAAGGCGCAGCGGTCGG
GCTGAACGGGGGGTTCGTGCACACAGCCCAGCTTGGAGCGAACGACCTACACCGAACTGAGATACCTACA
GCGTGAGCTATGAGAAAGCGCCACGCTTCCCGAAGGGAGAAAGGCGGACAGGTATCCGGTAAGCGGCAGG
GTCGGAACAGGAGAGCGCACGAGGGAGCTTCCAGGGGGAAACGCCTGGTATCTTTATAGTCCTGTCGGGT
TTCGCCACCTCTGACTTGAGCGTCGATTTTTGTGATGCTCGTCAGGGGGGCGGAGCCTATGGAAAAACGC
CAGCAACGCGGCCTTTTTACGGTTCCTGGCCTTTTGCTGGCCTTTTGCTCACATGTTCTTTCCTGCGTTA
TCCCCTGATTCTGTGGATAACCGTATTACCGCCATGCAT
